Addgene plasmid #68742: pGL4.26-SS-80
Purpose: ZF4 Op -- GFP
Depositing lab: James Collins. Depositing organization: Massachusetts Institute of Technology. Publication: DNA sense-and-respond protein modules for mammalian cells. Slomovic S, Collins JJ. Nat Methods. 2015 Sep 21. doi: 10.1038/nmeth.3585. PubMed 26389572.
Backbone
  Vector backbone: pGL4.26 luc2/minp/hygro
  Backbone manufacturer: Promega
  Backbone size w/o insert (bp): 4917
  Total vector size (bp): 4928
  Modifications to backbone: GFP instead of Luc
  Vector type: Mammalian Expression
  Selectable markers: Hygromycin
Growth in bacteria
  Bacterial resistance: Ampicillin, 100 μg/mL
  Growth temperature: 37°C
  Growth strain: DH5alpha
  Copy number: High Copy
Gene/Insert
  Gene/Insert name: ZF4 Op
  Species: Synthetic
  Insert size (bp): 11
Terms and licenses: Academic/Nonprofit Terms; Industry Terms: Not Available to Industry
How to cite: pGL4.26-SS-80 was a gift from James Collins (Addgene plasmid # 68742 ; http://n2t.net/addgene:68742 ; RRID:Addgene_68742)
