[The description below was written by a language model from this plasmid's Addgene catalogue record and pLannotate feature annotations shown in this document.]
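Description:
pGL4.26-SS-80 is a mammalian reporter plasmid built on Promega's pGL4.26 [luc2/minP/Hygro] backbone, in which the luciferase reading frame has been replaced by GFP and a short synthetic operator for a zinc-finger protein (ZF4 Op, recorded as 11 bp) has been inserted. The plasmid totals 4,928 bp. It is propagated in E. coli at high copy through a ColE1/pUC-type origin with ampicillin selection (β-lactamase). For mammalian cells it carries a hygromycin B phosphotransferase cassette driven by the SV40 enhancer/early promoter and terminated by a synthetic poly(A) signal, allowing selection of stable lines.

The reporter unit consists of a minimal TATA-box promoter (minP) with low basal activity, followed by a mammalian codon-optimized EGFP coding sequence and an SV40 polyadenylation signal. The operator itself is not annotated in the feature table. The stated purpose, "ZF4 Op -- GFP", implies it acts on the GFP reporter, presumably from the short stretch upstream of minP, though the record does not give its position. In such a design, fluorescence would depend on a matching zinc-finger DNA-binding domain fused to a transcriptional activator being recruited to the site. Upstream of the reporter, a synthetic poly(A) signal and the RNA polymerase II pause site from the human α2-globin gene limit read-through transcription from the backbone, helping keep background low. Small annotated fragments of SV40 large T antigen and a tetracycline resistance gene appear to be backbone remnants rather than functional genes. The plasmid comes from work on DNA sense-and-respond protein modules for mammalian cells, where it would plausibly serve as a fluorescent readout of ZF4 binding activity.
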