Features (pLannotate 1.2.2; 13 found; start..end, strand, type, name):
     56..87      +  promoter       minP: minimal TATA-box promoter with low basal activity
    120..839     +  CDS            EGFP: the original enhanced GFP (Yang et al., 1996) mammalian codon-optimized
    883..1004    -  polyA_signal   SV40 poly(A) signal: SV40 polyadenylation signal
   1030..1161    -  CDS            LT_SV40 (fragment): Experimental evidence at protein level: Swiss-Prot protein existence level 1. Isoform 17kT antigen targets host RBL2 for degradation and promotes cell proliferation. Transactivates host cyclin A promoter through its J domain. From Simian virus 40 (SV40).
   1198..1555    +  promoter       SV40 promoter: SV40 enhancer and early promoter
   1586..2623    +  CDS            HygR: hygromycin B phosphotransferase confers resistance to hygromycin
   2647..2695    +  polyA_signal   poly(A) signal: synthetic polyadenylation signal
   2711..2842    +  CDS            TcR (fragment): tetracycline efflux protein; tet; confers resistance to tetracycline
   3022..3610    -  rep_origin     ori: high-copy-number ColE1/pMB1/pBR322/pUC origin of replication
   3810..4670    -  CDS            AmpR: β-lactamase confers resistance to ampicillin, carbenicillin, and related antibiotics
   4671..4712    -  promoter       AmpR promoter (fragment): bla
   4775..4823    +  polyA_signal   poly(A) signal: synthetic polyadenylation signal
   4837..4928    +  misc_feature   pause site: RNA polymerase II transcriptional pause signal from the human α2 globin gene
>Addgene plasmid #68742 | pGL4.26-SS-80 | depositor full sequence | sequence record 120982 | pGL4.26-SS-80 sequence 4928 bps
GGCCTAACTGGCCGGTACCTGAGCTCGCTAGCCGGGGACGTCAAAGCTTAGACACTAGAGGGTATATAAT
GGAAGCTCGACTTCCAGCTTGGCAATCCGGTACTGTTGGTAAAGCCACCATGGTGAGCAAGGGCGAGGAG
CTGTTCACCGGGGTGGTGCCCATCCTGGTCGAGCTGGACGGCGACGTAAACGGCCACAAGTTCAGCGTGT
CCGGCGAGGGCGAGGGCGATGCCACCTACGGCAAGCTGACCCTGAAGTTCATCTGCACCACCGGCAAGCT
GCCCGTGCCCTGGCCCACCCTCGTGACCACCCTGACCTACGGCGTGCAGTGCTTCAGCCGCTACCCCGAC
CACATGAAGCAGCACGACTTCTTCAAGTCCGCCATGCCCGAAGGCTACGTCCAGGAGCGCACCATCTTCT
TCAAGGACGACGGCAACTACAAGACCCGCGCCGAGGTGAAGTTCGAGGGCGACACCCTGGTGAACCGCAT
CGAGCTGAAGGGCATCGACTTCAAGGAGGACGGCAACATCCTGGGGCACAAGCTGGAGTACAACTACAAC
AGCCACAACGTCTATATCATGGCCGACAAGCAGAAGAACGGCATCAAGGTGAACTTCAAGATCCGCCACA
ACATCGAGGACGGCAGCGTGCAGCTCGCCGACCACTACCAGCAGAACACCCCCATCGGCGACGGCCCCGT
GCTGCTGCCCGACAACCACTACCTGAGCACCCAGTCCGCCCTGAGCAAAGACCCCAACGAGAAGCGCGAT
CACATGGTCCTGCTGGAGTTCGTGACCGCCGCCGGGATCACTCTCGGCATGGACGAGCTGTACAAGTAAT
AATTCTAGAGTCGGGGCGGCCGGCCGCTTCGAGCAGACATGATAAGATACATTGATGAGTTTGGACAAAC
CACAACTAGAATGCAGTGAAAAAAATGCTTTATTTGTGAAATTTGTGATGCTATTGCTTTATTTGTAACC
ATTATAAGCTGCAATAAACAAGTTAACAACAACAATTGCATTCATTTTATGTTTCAGGTTCAGGGGGAGG
TGTGGGAGGTTTTTTAAAGCAAGTAAAACCTCTACAAATGTGGTAAAATCGATAAGGATCCGTTTGCGTA
TTGGGCGCTCTTCCGCTGATCTGCGCAGCACCATGGCCTGAAATAACCTCTGAAAGAGGAACTTGGTTAG
CTACCTTCTGAGGCGGAAAGAACCAGCTGTGGAATGTGTGTCAGTTAGGGTGTGGAAAGTCCCCAGGCTC
CCCAGCAGGCAGAAGTATGCAAAGCATGCATCTCAATTAGTCAGCAACCAGGTGTGGAAAGTCCCCAGGC
TCCCCAGCAGGCAGAAGTATGCAAAGCATGCATCTCAATTAGTCAGCAACCATAGTCCCGCCCCTAACTC
CGCCCATCCCGCCCCTAACTCCGCCCAGTTCCGCCCATTCTCCGCCCCATGGCTGACTAATTTTTTTTAT
TTATGCAGAGGCCGAGGCCGCCTCTGCCTCTGAGCTATTCCAGAAGTAGTGAGGAGGCTTTTTTGGAGGC
CTAGGCTTTTGCAAAAAGCTCGATTCTTCTGACACTAGCGCCACCATGAAGAAGCCCGAACTCACCGCTA
CCAGCGTTGAAAAATTTCTCATCGAGAAGTTCGACAGTGTGAGCGACCTGATGCAGTTGTCGGAGGGCGA
AGAGAGCCGAGCCTTCAGCTTCGATGTCGGCGGACGCGGCTATGTACTGCGGGTGAATAGCTGCGCTGAT
GGCTTCTACAAAGACCGCTACGTGTACCGCCACTTCGCCAGCGCTGCACTACCCATCCCCGAAGTGTTGG
ACATCGGCGAGTTCAGCGAGAGCCTGACATACTGCATCAGTAGACGCGCCCAAGGCGTTACTCTCCAAGA
CCTCCCCGAAACAGAGCTGCCTGCTGTGTTACAGCCTGTCGCCGAAGCTATGGATGCTATTGCCGCCGCC
GACCTCAGTCAAACCAGCGGCTTCGGCCCATTCGGGCCCCAAGGCATCGGCCAGTACACAACCTGGCGGG
ATTTCATTTGCGCCATTGCTGATCCCCATGTCTACCACTGGCAGACCGTGATGGACGACACCGTGTCCGC
CAGCGTAGCTCAAGCCCTGGACGAACTGATGCTGTGGGCCGAAGACTGTCCCGAGGTGCGCCACCTCGTC
CATGCCGACTTCGGCAGCAACAACGTCCTGACCGACAACGGCCGCATCACCGCCGTAATCGACTGGTCCG
AAGCTATGTTCGGGGACAGTCAGTACGAGGTGGCCAACATCTTCTTCTGGCGGCCCTGGCTGGCTTGCAT
GGAGCAGCAGACTCGCTACTTCGAGCGCCGGCATCCCGAGCTGGCCGGCAGCCCTCGTCTGCGAGCCTAC
ATGCTGCGCATCGGCCTGGATCAGCTCTACCAGAGCCTCGTGGACGGCAACTTCGACGATGCTGCCTGGG
CTCAAGGCCGCTGCGATGCCATCGTCCGCAGCGGGGCCGGCACCGTCGGTCGCACACAAATCGCTCGCCG
GAGCGCAGCCGTATGGACCGACGGCTGCGTCGAGGTGCTGGCCGACAGCGGCAACCGCCGGCCCAGTACA
CGACCGCGCGCTAAGGAGGTAGGTCGAGTTTAAACTCTAGAACCGGTCATGGCCGCAATAAAATATCTTT
ATTTTCATTACATCTGTGTGTTGGTTTTTTGTGTGTTCGAACTAGATGCTGTCGACCGATGCCCTTGAGA
GCCTTCAACCCAGTCAGCTCCTTCCGGTGGGCGCGGGGCATGACTATCGTCGCCGCACTTATGACTGTCT
TCTTTATCATGCAACTCGTAGGACAGGTGCCGGCAGCGCTCTTCCGCTTCCTCGCTCACTGACTCGCTGC
GCTCGGTCGTTCGGCTGCGGCGAGCGGTATCAGCTCACTCAAAGGCGGTAATACGGTTATCCACAGAATC
AGGGGATAACGCAGGAAAGAACATGTGAGCAAAAGGCCAGCAAAAGGCCAGGAACCGTAAAAAGGCCGCG
TTGCTGGCGTTTTTCCATAGGCTCCGCCCCCCTGACGAGCATCACAAAAATCGACGCTCAAGTCAGAGGT
GGCGAAACCCGACAGGACTATAAAGATACCAGGCGTTTCCCCCTGGAAGCTCCCTCGTGCGCTCTCCTGT
TCCGACCCTGCCGCTTACCGGATACCTGTCCGCCTTTCTCCCTTCGGGAAGCGTGGCGCTTTCTCATAGC
TCACGCTGTAGGTATCTCAGTTCGGTGTAGGTCGTTCGCTCCAAGCTGGGCTGTGTGCACGAACCCCCCG
TTCAGCCCGACCGCTGCGCCTTATCCGGTAACTATCGTCTTGAGTCCAACCCGGTAAGACACGACTTATC
GCCACTGGCAGCAGCCACTGGTAACAGGATTAGCAGAGCGAGGTATGTAGGCGGTGCTACAGAGTTCTTG
AAGTGGTGGCCTAACTACGGCTACACTAGAAGAACAGTATTTGGTATCTGCGCTCTGCTGAAGCCAGTTA
CCTTCGGAAAAAGAGTTGGTAGCTCTTGATCCGGCAAACAAACCACCGCTGGTAGCGGTGGTTTTTTTGT
TTGCAAGCAGCAGATTACGCGCAGAAAAAAAGGATCTCAAGAAGATCCTTTGATCTTTTCTACGGGGTCT
GACGCTCAGTGGAACGAAAACTCACGTTAAGGGATTTTGGTCATGAGATTATCAAAAAGGATCTTCACCT
AGATCCTTTTAAATTAAAAATGAAGTTTTAAATCAATCTAAAGTATATATGAGTAAACTTGGTCTGACAG
CGGCCGCAAATGCTAAACCACTGCAGTGGTTACCAGTGCTTGATCAGTGAGGCACCGATCTCAGCGATCT
GCCTATTTCGTTCGTCCATAGTGGCCTGACTCCCCGTCGTGTAGATCACTACGATTCGTGAGGGCTTACC
ATCAGGCCCCAGCGCAGCAATGATGCCGCGAGAGCCGCGTTCACCGGCCCCCGATTTGTCAGCAATGAAC
CAGCCAGCAGGGAGGGCCGAGCGAAGAAGTGGTCCTGCTACTTTGTCCGCCTCCATCCAGTCTATGAGCT
GCTGTCGTGATGCTAGAGTAAGAAGTTCGCCAGTGAGTAGTTTCCGAAGAGTTGTGGCCATTGCTACTGG
CATCGTGGTATCACGCTCGTCGTTCGGTATGGCTTCGTTCAACTCTGGTTCCCAGCGGTCAAGCCGGGTC
ACATGATCACCCATATTATGAAGAAATGCAGTCAGCTCCTTAGGGCCTCCGATCGTTGTCAGAAGTAAGT
TGGCCGCGGTGTTGTCGCTCATGGTAATGGCAGCACTACACAATTCTCTTACCGTCATGCCATCCGTAAG
ATGCTTTTCCGTGACCGGCGAGTACTCAACCAAGTCGTTTTGTGAGTAGTGTATACGGCGACCAAGCTGC
TCTTGCCCGGCGTCTATACGGGACAACACCGCGCCACATAGCAGTACTTTGAAAGTGCTCATCATCGGGA
ATCGTTCTTCGGGGCGGAAAGACTCAAGGATCTTGCCGCTATTGAGATCCAGTTCGATATAGCCCACTCT
TGCACCCAGTTGATCTTCAGCATCTTTTACTTTCACCAGCGTTTCGGGGTGTGCAAAAACAGGCAAGCAA
AATGCCGCAAAGAAGGGAATGAGTGCGACACGAAAATGTTGGATGCTCATACTCGTCCTTTTTCAATATT
ATTGAAGCATTTATCAGGGTTACTAGTACGTCTCTCAAGGATAAGTAAGTAATATTAAGGTACGGGAGGT
ATTGGACAGGCCGCAATAAAATATCTTTATTTTCATTACATCTGTGTGTTGGTTTTTTGTGTGAATCGAT
AGTACTAACATACGCTCTCCATCAAAACAAAACGAAACAAAACAAACTAGCAAAATAGGCTGTCCCCAGT
GCAAGTGCAGGTGCCAGAACATTTCTCT
