>Addgene plasmid #68742 | pGL4.26-SS-80 | addgene partial sequence | sequence record 124872 | EGFP-N 5'-CGTCGCCGTCCAGCTCGACCAG-3'
GCTCCTCGCCCTTGCTCACCATGGTGGCTTTACCAACAGTACCGGATTGCCAAGCTGGAAGTCGAGCTTC
CATTATATACCCTCTAGTGTCTAAGCTTTGACGTCCCCGGCTAGCGAGCTCAGGTACCGGCCAGTTAGGC
CAGAGAAATGTTCTGGCACCTGCACTTGCACTGGGGACAGCCTATTTTGCTAGTTTGTTTTGTTTCGTTT
TGTTTTGATGGAGAGCGTATGTTAGTACTATCGATTCACACAAAAAACCAACACACAGATGTAATGAAAA
TAAAGATATTTTATTGCGGCCTGTCCAATACCTCCCGTACCTTAATATTACTTACTTATCCTTGAGAGAC
GTACTAGTAACCCTGATAAATGCTTCAATAATATTGAAAAAGGACGAGTATGAGCATCCAACATTTTCGT
GTCGCACTCATTCCCTTCTTTGCGGCATTTTGCTTGCCTGTTTTTGCACACCCCGAAACGCTGGTGAAAG
TAAAAGATGCTGAAGATCAACTGGGTGCAAGAGTGGGCTATATCGAACTGGATCTCAATAGCGGCAAGAT
CCTTGAGTCTTTCCGCCCCGAAGAACGATTCCCGATGATGAGCACTTTCAAAGTACTGCTATGTGGCGCG
GTGTTGTCCCGTATAGACGCCGGGCAAGAGCAGCTTGGTCGCCGTATACACTACTCACAAAACGACTTGG
TTGAGTACTCGCCGGTCACGGAAAAGCATCTTACGGATGGCATGACGGTAAGAGAATTGTGTAGTGCTGC
CATTACCATGAGCGACAACACCGCGGCCAACTTACTTCTGACAACGATCGGAGGCCCTAAGGAGCTGACT
GCATTTCTTC
