>Addgene plasmid #68742 | pGL4.26-SS-80 | addgene partial sequence | sequence record 124873 | EBV-rev 5'-GTGGTTTGTCCAAACTCATC-3'
GAGCGGCCGGCCGCCCCGACTCTAGAATTATTACTTGTACAGCTCGTCCATGCCGAGAGTGATCCCGGCG
GCGGTCACGAACTCCAGCAGGACCATGTGATCGCGCTTCTCGTTGGGGTCTTTGCTCAGGGCGGACTGGG
TGCTCAGGTAGTGGTTGTCGGGCAGCAGCACGGGGCCGTCGCCGATGGGGGTGTTCTGCTGGTAGTGGTC
GGCGAGCTGCACGCTGCCGTCCTCGATGTTGTGGCGGATCTTGAAGTTCACCTTGATGCCGTTCTTCTGC
TTGTCGGCCATGATATAGACGTTGTGGCTGTTGTAGTTGTACTCCAGCTTGTGCCCCAGGATGTTGCCGT
CCTCCTTGAAGTCGATGCCCTTCAGCTCGATGCGGTTCACCAGGGTGTCGCCCTCGAACTTCACCTCGGC
GCGGGTCTTGTAGTTGCCGTCGTCCTTGAAGAAGATGGTGCGCTCCTGGACGTAGCCTTCGGGCATGGCG
GACTTGAAGAAGTCGTGCTGCTTCATGTGGTCGGGGTAGCGGCTGAAGCACTGCACGCCGTAGGTCAGGG
TGGTCACGAGGGTGGGCCAGGGCACGGGCAGCTTGCCGGTGGTGCAGATGAACTTCAGGGTCAGCTTGCC
GTAGGTGGCATCGCCCTCGCCCTCGCCGGACACGCTGAACTTGTGGCCGTTTACGTCGCCGTCCAGCTCG
ACCAGGATGGGCACCACCCCGGTGAACAGCTCCTCGCCCTTGCTCACCATGGTGGCTTTACCAACAGTAC
CGGATTGCCAAGCTGGAAGTCGAGCTTCCATTATATACCCTCTAGTGTCTAAGCTTTGACGTCCCCGGCT
AGCGAGCTCA
